Addgene plasmid #232935: KL157 - pBlueScript II SK-Grb10_HA-T2A-eGFP-SV40PolyA
Purpose: Donor plasmid for knock-in of T2A-eGFP-SV40pA at the mouse Grb10 locus. Used with PX459-sgRNA048_Grb10 sgRNA.
Depositing lab: Danny Reinberg. Publication: CTCF-RNA interactions orchestrate cell-specific chromatin loop organization. Lucero K, Han S, Huang P, Qiu X, Mazzoni EO, Reinberg D. bioRxiv, March 19, 2025 10.1101/2025.03.19.643339.
Backbone
  Vector backbone: pBlueScript II SK (+)
  Backbone manufacturer: Agilent #212207
  Vector type: Mouse Targeting
Growth in bacteria
  Bacterial resistance: Ampicillin, 100 μg/mL
  Growth temperature: 37°C
  Growth strain: DH5alpha
  Copy number: Unknown
Gene/Insert
  Gene/Insert name: T2A-eGFP-SV40pA with Grb10 homology arms
  Cloning method: Gibson Cloning
  Sequencing primers: 5′ gtaaaacgacggccagt
Terms and licenses: Academic/Nonprofit Terms; Industry Terms: Not Available to Industry
How to cite: KL157 - pBlueScript II SK-Grb10_HA-T2A-eGFP-SV40PolyA was a gift from Danny Reinberg (Addgene plasmid # 232935 ; http://n2t.net/addgene:232935 ; RRID:Addgene_232935)
