[The description below was written by a language model from this plasmid's Addgene catalogue record and pLannotate feature annotations shown in this document.]
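Description:
KL157 - pBlueScript II SK-Grb10_HA-T2A-eGFP-SV40PolyA is a mouse gene-targeting donor plasmid of about 5 kb, built by Gibson assembly in the pBluescript II SK(+) cloning backbone. It is maintained in E. coli through a high-copy ColE1/pUC-type origin and selected with ampicillin via the β-lactamase gene and its native promoter. The backbone also contributes an f1 phage origin, the lac promoter/operator region with a disrupted lacZα fragment, remnants of the multiple cloning site, and flanking T7 and T3 promoters. None of these plays a role in the targeting function.

The insert is a homology-directed repair template for the mouse Grb10 locus. The annotated features show a fragment of the Grb10 coding sequence, belonging to the upstream homology arm, followed by a short unannotated gap consistent with the T2A peptide named in the record. The EGFP open reading frame and an SV40 polyadenylation signal come next. The unannotated stretches before the Grb10 fragment and after the poly(A) signal presumably hold the rest of the two homology arms ("HA" in the name appears to mean homology arms rather than an epitope tag), although the feature table does not mark them. No promoter sits upstream of EGFP, so the reporter depends on correct integration and on transcription from the endogenous Grb10 gene. The T2A sequence causes ribosomal skipping, so EGFP is released as a separate protein from Grb10.

The plasmid is meant to be co-delivered with a PX459-based Cas9/sgRNA construct that cuts at Grb10. This generates knock-in cells in which green fluorescence reports Grb10 expression. The record does not specify the cell type used.
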