Features (pLannotate 1.2.2; 16 found; start..end, strand, type, name):
     30..458     -  rep_origin     f1 ori (sequence partly withheld): f1 bacteriophage origin of replication; arrow indicates direction of (+) strand synthesis
    463..620     -  CDS            lacZα (fragment): LacZα fragment of β-galactosidase; lacZ fragment
    623..641     +  promoter       T7 promoter: promoter for bacteriophage T7 RNA polymerase
    650..691     -  misc_feature   MCS (fragment): pBluescript multiple cloning site
   1042..1233    +  CDS            Grb10 (fragment): GRB10_MOUSE - Also known as Meg1. Experimental evidence at protein level: Swiss-Prot protein existence level 1. Adapter protein which modulates coupling of a number of cell surface receptor kinases with specific signaling pathways. Binds to, and suppress signals from, activated receptors tyrosine kinases, including the insulin (INSR) and insulin-like growth factor (IGF1R) receptors. The inhibitory effect can be achieved by 2 mechanisms: interference with the signaling pathway and increased receptor degradation. Delays and reduces AKT1 phosphorylation in response to insulin stimulation. Blocks
   1303..2016    +  CDS            EGFP: EGFP is a basic (constitutively fluorescent) green fluorescent protein published in 1996, derived from Aequorea victoria. It is reported to be a rapidly-maturing weak dimer with moderate acid sensitivity.
   2050..2171    +  polyA_signal   SV40 poly(A) signal: SV40 polyadenylation signal
   2712..2753    -  misc_feature   MCS (fragment): pBluescript multiple cloning site
   2766..2784    -  promoter       T3 promoter: promoter for bacteriophage T3 RNA polymerase
   2829..2845    -  protein_bind   lac operator: The lac repressor binds to the lac operator to inhibit transcription in E. coli. This inhibition can be relieved by adding lactose or isopropyl-β-D-thiogalactopyranoside (IPTG). lac repressor encoded by lacI
   2853..2883    -  promoter       lac promoter: promoter for the E. coli lac operon
   2898..2919    -  protein_bind   CAP binding site: CAP binding activates transcription in the presence of cAMP. E. coli catabolite activator protein
   2932..3024    -  CDS            lacI (fragment): lac repressor; lacI; The lac repressor binds to the lac operator to inhibit transcription in E. coli. This inhibition can be relieved by adding lactose or isopropyl-β-D-thiogalactopyranoside (IPTG).
   3207..3795    -  rep_origin     ori: high-copy-number ColE1/pMB1/pBR322/pUC origin of replication
   3966..4826    -  CDS            AmpR: β-lactamase; bla; confers resistance to ampicillin, carbenicillin, and related antibiotics
   4827..4931    -  promoter       AmpR promoter: bla
>Addgene plasmid #232935 | KL157 - pBlueScript II SK-Grb10_HA-T2A-eGFP-SV40PolyA | addgene full sequence | sequence record 466440 | Addgene NGS Result
CTAAATTGTAAGCGTTAATATTTTGTTAAAATTCGCGTTAAATTTTTGTTAAATCAGCTCATTTTTTAAC
CAATAGGCCGAAATCGGCAAAATCCCTTATAAATCAAAAGAATAGACCGAGATAGGGT
[37 nt withheld, positions 129-165]
AAAGAACGTGGACTCCAACGTCAAAGG
[49 nt withheld, positions 193-241]
T
[91 nt withheld, positions 243-333]
G
[124 nt withheld, positions 335-458]
CCCATTCGCCATTCAGGCTGCGCAACTGTTGGGAAGGGCGATCGGTGCGGGCCTCTTCGCTATTACGCCA
GCTGGCGAAAGGGGGATGTGCTGCAAGGCGATTAAGTTGGGTAACGCCAGGGTTTTCCCAGTCACGACGT
TGTAAAACGACGGCCAGTGAATTGTAATACGACTCACTATAGGGCGAATTGGGTACCGGGCCCCCCCTCG
AGGTCGACGGTATCGATAAGCTTTAGCAGCTGCAATAGCTGTATTATTCTGAGGGTGTCTTGGACTCCCC
TGATGAACAACCCAAAAGATTTTTTTCATGCTTATTTGATAATATATAGCTTTTTCAGGAAGCATTGCCA
TCCCAAATGGAATAACTTCATTTTGAACTATACATGTAGTATGTATACACACAGACTTAACTTGTATTGT
ATGTTACTAATATGATTTCATAGTAATATTAAAATACTATTTGGTTTAGGAGCCTGATCATCCAAAGATA
ACCATTTTGGTGGAACTCTATACCCTCACTGACATTTTTTTCTTCTCTTGCCATTTTTTATGTACAGAGC
ATGGTCTTGGGCTTCAAGTACTAATGAACAACGATATTAACTCGTCCGTGGAAAGCCTTAACTCAGCTTG
CAACATGCAGTCTGATACTGATACTGCACCACTTCTTGAGGATGGCCAGCATGCCAGCAACCAGGGAGCA
GCATCTAGCTCCCGGGGACAGCCACAGGCGTCCCCGAGGCAGAAAATGCAACGCTCGCAGCCTGTGCACA
TTCTCGAATTCGGCAGTGGAGAGGGCAGAGGAAGTCTGCTAACATGCGGTGACGTCGAGGAGAATCCTGG
CCCAGTGAGCAAGGGCGAGGAGCTGTTCACCGGGGTGGTGCCCATCCTGGTCGAGCTGGACGGCGACGTA
AACGGCCACAAGTTCAGCGTGTCCGGCGAGGGCGAGGGCGATGCCACCTACGGCAAGCTGACCCTGAAGT
TCATCTGCACCACCGGCAAGCTGCCCGTGCCCTGGCCCACCCTCGTGACCACCCTGACCTACGGCGTGCA
GTGCTTCAGCCGCTACCCCGACCACATGAAGCAGCACGACTTCTTCAAGTCCGCCATGCCCGAAGGCTAC
GTCCAGGAGCGCACCATCTTCTTCAAGGACGACGGCAACTACAAGACCCGCGCCGAGGTGAAGTTCGAGG
GCGACACCCTGGTGAACCGCATCGAGCTGAAGGGCATCGACTTCAAGGAGGACGGCAACATCCTGGGGCA
CAAGCTGGAGTACAACTACAACAGCCACAACGTCTATATCATGGCCGACAAGCAGAAGAACGGCATCAAG
GTGAACTTCAAGATCCGCCACAACATCGAGGACGGCAGCGTGCAGCTCGCCGACCACTACCAGCAGAACA
CCCCCATCGGCGACGGCCCCGTGCTGCTGCCCGACAACCACTACCTGAGCACCCAGTCCGCCCTGAGCAA
AGACCCCAACGAGAAGCGCGATCACATGGTCCTGCTGGAGTTCGTGACCGCCGCCGGGATCACTCTCGGC
ATGGACGAGCTGTACAAGGAGTTCTAACTAGAGCTCGCTGATCAGCCTCGAAACTTGTTTATTGCAGCTT
ATAATGGTTACAAATAAAGCAATAGCATCACAAATTTCACAAATAAAGCATTTTTTTCACTGCATTCTAG
TTGTGGTTTGTCCAAACTCATCAATGTATCTTAAGGTGGGCCAGAACATGTGCTGTCTGCACAGACAATG
CGCTCTGCTCTCCAAATGGTGATGGGCAGTGACTGTAAAATCAAGTTAGATGAGTTTGTTCTCTTAATAG
CAGCTACAGTTGTTGCCCTATAATCTTGAGGAAGCCGACCCGCAGTCCTAAAGCCAAAGCACAGTCCTGC
CCCCTACCCTTGTTTACTGTAGTTTTCCCTACACACACAGAACAATGGTGAATTTTGGCTTATTAATTAG
ACACTATAATATGTACAACAATAATTAATAGTACAAAAGAACAATTATAATGCTAATGAAGTCATATGAG
TGAGTTCTATCCTTCCTGTTGTGATAGTGAAGTGACACAAAGTGGTAAGATGGAAGGAAGAAAGTGGGAT
AGTTGTTGTGATACACAAGGCTGCTGTTGACCATCTGTGGCTATGTCATCAGAATTTTCAAGTCATGCCT
CTGCCAGCTGACCTCAAAGAACTAAAAGTGCAGCTCTCAATGGCTTTGGGTATGCTGTGTAACATTTCAG
CGTTTGGTGTGAAGGATCCACTAGTTCTAGAGCGGCCGCCACCGCGGTGGAGCTCCAGCTTTTGTTCCCT
TTAGTGAGGGTTAATTTCGAGCTTGGCGTAATCATGGTCATAGCTGTTTCCTGTGTGAAATTGTTATCCG
CTCACAATTCCACACAACATACGAGCCGGAAGCATAAAGTGTAAAGCCTGGGGTGCCTAATGAGTGAGCT
AACTCACATTAATTGCGTTGCGCTCACTGCCCGCTTTCCAGTCGGGAAACCTGTCGTGCCAGCTGCATTA
ATGAATCGGCCAACGCGCGGGGAGAGGCGGTTTGCGTATTGGGCGCTCTTCCGCTTCCTCGCTCACTGAC
TCGCTGCGCTCGGTCGTTCGGCTGCGGCGAGCGGTATCAGCTCACTCAAAGGCGGTAATACGGTTATCCA
CAGAATCAGGGGATAACGCAGGAAAGAACATGTGAGCAAAAGGCCAGCAAAAGGCCAGGAACCGTAAAAA
GGCCGCGTTGCTGGCGTTTTTCCATAGGCTCCGCCCCCCTGACGAGCATCACAAAAATCGACGCTCAAGT
CAGAGGTGGCGAAACCCGACAGGACTATAAAGATACCAGGCGTTTCCCCCTGGAAGCTCCCTCGTGCGCT
CTCCTGTTCCGACCCTGCCGCTTACCGGATACCTGTCCGCCTTTCTCCCTTCGGGAAGCGTGGCGCTTTC
TCATAGCTCACGCTGTAGGTATCTCAGTTCGGTGTAGGTCGTTCGCTCCAAGCTGGGCTGTGTGCACGAA
CCCCCCGTTCAGCCCGACCGCTGCGCCTTATCCGGTAACTATCGTCTTGAGTCCAACCCGGTAAGACACG
ACTTATCGCCACTGGCAGCAGCCACTGGTAACAGGATTAGCAGAGCGAGGTATGTAGGCGGTGCTACAGA
GTTCTTGAAGTGGTGGCCTAACTACGGCTACACTAGAAGAACAGTATTTGGTATCTGCGCTCTGCTGAAG
CCAGTTACCTTCGGAAAAAGAGTTGGTAGCTCTTGATCCGGCAAACAAACCACCGCTGGTAGCGGTGGTT
TTTTTGTTTGCAAGCAGCAGATTACGCGCAGAAAAAAAGGATCTCAAGAAGATCCTTTGATCTTTTCTAC
GGGGTCTGACGCTCAGTGGAACGAAAACTCACGTTAAGGGATTTTGGTCATGAGATTATCAAAAAGGATC
TTCACCTAGATCCTTTTAAATTAAAAATGAAGTTTTAAATCAATCTAAAGTATATATGAGTAAACTTGGT
CTGACAGTTACCAATGCTTAATCAGTGAGGCACCTATCTCAGCGATCTGTCTATTTCGTTCATCCATAGT
TGCCTGACTCCCCGTCGTGTAGATAACTACGATACGGGAGGGCTTACCATCTGGCCCCAGTGCTGCAATG
ATACCGCGAGACCCACGCTCACCGGCTCCAGATTTATCAGCAATAAACCAGCCAGCCGGAAGGGCCGAGC
GCAGAAGTGGTCCTGCAACTTTATCCGCCTCCATCCAGTCTATTAATTGTTGCCGGGAAGCTAGAGTAAG
TAGTTCGCCAGTTAATAGTTTGCGCAACGTTGTTGCCATTGCTACAGGCATCGTGGTGTCACGCTCGTCG
TTTGGTATGGCTTCATTCAGCTCCGGTTCCCAACGATCAAGGCGAGTTACATGATCCCCCATGTTGTGCA
AAAAAGCGGTTAGCTCCTTCGGTCCTCCGATCGTTGTCAGAAGTAAGTTGGCCGCAGTGTTATCACTCAT
GGTTATGGCAGCACTGCATAATTCTCTTACTGTCATGCCATCCGTAAGATGCTTTTCTGTGACTGGTGAG
TACTCAACCAAGTCATTCTGAGAATAGTGTATGCGGCGACCGAGTTGCTCTTGCCCGGCGTCAATACGGG
ATAATACCGCGCCACATAGCAGAACTTTAAAAGTGCTCATCATTGGAAAACGTTCTTCGGGGCGAAAACT
CTCAAGGATCTTACCGCTGTTGAGATCCAGTTCGATGTAACCCACTCGTGCACCCAACTGATCTTCAGCA
TCTTTTACTTTCACCAGCGTTTCTGGGTGAGCAAAAACAGGAAGGCAAAATGCCGCAAAAAAGGGAATAA
GGGCGACACGGAAATGTTGAATACTCATACTCTTCCTTTTTCAATATTATTGAAGCATTTATCAGGGTTA
TTGTCTCATGAGCGGATACATATTTGAATGTATTTAGAAAAATAAACAAATAGGGGTTCCGCGCACATTT
CCCCGAAAAGTGCCAC
